Addgene plasmid #149415: pAAV-TBG-ER-TurboID
Purpose: Hepatocyte-specific expression of ER-localized TurboID, N-term HA tag, C-term V5 tag, in AAV expression plasmid. Amp selection
Depositing lab: Jonathan Long. Depositing organization: Stanford University. Publication: Cell type-selective secretome profiling in vivo. Wei W, Riley NM, Yang AC, Kim JT, Terrell SM, Li VL, Garcia-Contreras M, Bertozzi CR, Long JZ. Nat Chem Biol. 2021 Mar;17(3):326-334. doi: 10.1038/s41589-020-00698-y. Epub 2020 Nov 16. PubMed 33199915.
Backbone
  Vector backbone: AAV
  Total vector size (bp): 6019
  Vector type: AAV
Growth in bacteria
  Bacterial resistance: Ampicillin, 100 μg/mL
  Growth temperature: 37°C
  Growth strain: NEB Stable
  Copy number: Unknown
Gene/Insert
  Gene/Insert name: ER-TurboID
  Insert size (bp): 1113
  Promoter: TBG
  Tag / fusion protein: V5 (C terminal on insert); HA (N terminal on insert)
  Cloning method: Restriction Enzyme; 5′ cloning site NotI (not destroyed); 3′ cloning site HindIII (not destroyed)
  Sequencing primers: 5′ aaactgggcttgtcgagaca; 3′ gcagcgtatccacatag
Terms and licenses: Academic/Nonprofit Terms; Industry Terms: Not Available to Industry
How to cite: pAAV-TBG-ER-TurboID was a gift from Jonathan Long (Addgene plasmid # 149415 ; http://n2t.net/addgene:149415 ; RRID:Addgene_149415) For viral preps, please replace (Addgene plasmid # 149415) in the above sentence with: (Addgene viral prep # 149415-AAV8)
