[The description below was written by a language model from this plasmid's Addgene catalogue record and pLannotate feature annotations shown in this document.]
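Description:
pAAV-TBG-ER-TurboID is a 6,019 bp adeno-associated virus transfer plasmid for hepatocyte-restricted expression of an endoplasmic reticulum-localized TurboID biotin ligase. It is propagated in E. coli through a high-copy ColE1/pUC-type origin and selected with ampicillin via the β-lactamase gene. The backbone also carries an f1 phage origin and remnants of a lac cloning region (lacZα and lacI fragments, CAP site, lac promoter and operator), which have no role in the payload. Two AAV2 inverted terminal repeats, both annotated as partial matches, flank the expression cassette and provide the cis signals needed to replicate and package it into AAV particles. A recombination-deficient growth strain is recorded, consistent with the repeat-prone nature of ITRs.

Between the ITRs, the human thyroxine-binding globulin (TBG) promoter drives liver-specific transcription, followed by a chimeric β-globin/immunoglobulin intron that enhances expression. The open reading frame begins with a short mouse immunoglobulin kappa chain fragment, which presumably acts as the secretory signal peptide directing the protein into the ER. This is followed by an HA epitope (detected as a single-repeat-sized fragment of 3xHA) and then TurboID, the engineered high-activity E. coli biotin ligase. The catalogue lists a C-terminal V5 tag, which the feature table does not annotate, and no ER retention motif is annotated either. A partial WPRE and the bovine growth hormone polyadenylation signal support transcript stability and 3′ end processing.

The construct is intended for in vivo proximity biotinylation of proteins passing through the hepatocyte secretory pathway, enabling cell type-selective secretome profiling. The record also indicates that it is available as an AAV8 viral preparation.
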