Features (pLannotate 1.2.2; 18 found; start..end, strand, type, name):
      1..410     +  promoter       TBG promoter: promoter from the human thyroxine-binding globulin gene (Yan et al., 2012)
    470..602     +  intron         chimeric intron: chimera between introns from human β-globin and immunoglobulin heavy chain genes
    625..684     +  CDS            KV3A6_MOUSE (fragment): Experimental evidence at protein level: Swiss-Prot protein existence level 1. From Mus musculus (Mouse).
    685..711     +  CDS            3xHA (fragment): three tandem HA epitope tags
    718..1674    +  CDS            TurboID: mutant of the E. coli biotin ligase BioID engineered for improved catalytic efficiency (Branon et al., 2018)
   1750..2291    +  misc_feature   WPRE (fragment): woodchuck hepatitis virus posttranscriptional regulatory element
   2305..2512    +  polyA_signal   bGH poly(A) signal: bovine growth hormone polyadenylation signal
   2600..2730    +  repeat_region  AAV2 ITR (fragment): inverted terminal repeat of adeno-associated virus serotype 2 inverted
   2744..2901    +  CDS            lacZα (fragment): LacZα fragment of β-galactosidase; lacZ fragment
   2906..3334    +  rep_origin     f1 ori (sequence partly withheld): f1 bacteriophage origin of replication; arrow indicates direction of (+) strand synthesis
   3387..3491    +  promoter       AmpR promoter: bla
   3492..4352    +  CDS            AmpR: β-lactamase; bla; confers resistance to ampicillin, carbenicillin, and related antibiotics
   4523..5111    +  rep_origin     ori: high-copy-number ColE1/pMB1/pBR322/pUC origin of replication
   5294..5386    +  CDS            lacI (fragment): lac repressor; lacI; The lac repressor binds to the lac operator to inhibit transcription in E. coli. This inhibition can be relieved by adding lactose or isopropyl-β-D-thiogalactopyranoside (IPTG).
   5399..5420    +  protein_bind   CAP binding site: CAP binding activates transcription in the presence of cAMP. E. coli catabolite activator protein
   5435..5465    +  promoter       lac promoter: promoter for the E. coli lac operon
   5473..5489    +  protein_bind   lac operator: The lac repressor binds to the lac operator to inhibit transcription in E. coli. This inhibition can be relieved by adding lactose or isopropyl-β-D-thiogalactopyranoside (IPTG). lac repressor encoded by lacI
   5550..5680    -  repeat_region  AAV2 ITR (fragment): inverted terminal repeat of adeno-associated virus serotype 2 inverted
>Addgene plasmid #149415 | pAAV-TBG-ER-TurboID | addgene full sequence | sequence record 301565 | Addgene NGS Result
TGCATGTATAATTTCTACAGAACCTATTAGAAAGGATCACCCAGCCTCTGCTTTTGTACAACTTTCCCTT
AAAAAACTGCCAATTCCACTGCTGTTTGGCCCAATAGTGAGAACTTTTTCCTGCTGCCTCTTGGTGCTTT
TGCCTATGGCCCCTATTCTGCCTGCTGAAGACACTCTTGCCAGCATGGACTTAAACCCCTCCAGCTCTGA
CAATCCTCTTTCTCTTTTGTTTTACATGAAGGGTCTGGCAGCCAAAGCAATCACTCAAAGTTCAAACCTT
ATCATTTTTTGCTTTGTTCCTCTTGGCCTTGGTTTTGTACATCAGCTTTGAAAATACCATCCCAGGGTTA
ATGCTGGGGTTAATTTATAACTAAGAGTGCTCTAGTTTTGCAATACAGGACATGCTATAAAAATGGAAAG
ATGTTGCTTTCTGAGAGACTGCAGAAGTTGGTCGTGAGGCACTGGGCAGGTAAGTATCAAGGTTACAAGA
CAGGTTTAAGGAGACCAATAGAAACTGGGCTTGTCGAGACAGAGAAGACTCTTGCGTTTCTGATAGGCAC
CTATTGGTCTTACTGACATCCACTTTGCCTTTCTCTCCACAGGTGTCCAGGCGGCCGCGCCACCATGGAG
ACAGACACACTCCTGTGGGTGCTGCTGCTCTGGGTTCCAGGTTCCACTGGTGACTACCCATACGATGTTC
CAGATTACGCTGCTAGCAAAGACAATACTGTGCCTCTGAAGCTGATCGCTCTCCTGGCTAATGGCGAGTT
CCATAGTGGCGAACAGCTGGGAGAAACCCTGGGCATGTCCAGGGCCGCTATCAACAAGCACATTCAGACT
CTGCGCGACTGGGGCGTGGACGTGTTCACCGTGCCCGGAAAGGGCTACTCTCTGCCCGAGCCTATCCCGC
TGCTGAACGCTAAACAGATTCTGGGACAGCTGGACGGCGGGAGCGTGGCAGTCCTGCCTGTGGTCGACTC
CACCAATCAGTACCTGCTGGATCGAATCGGCGAGCTGAAGAGTGGGGATGCTTGCATTGCAGAATATCAG
CAGGCAGGGAGAGGAAGCAGAGGGAGGAAATGGTTCTCTCCTTTTGGAGCTAACCTGTACCTGAGTATGT
TTTGGCGCCTGAAGCGGGGACCAGCAGCAATCGGCCTGGGCCCGGTCATCGGAATTGTCATGGCAGAAGC
GCTGCGAAAGCTGGGAGCAGACAAGGTGCGAGTCAAATGGCCCAATGACCTGTATCTGCAGGATAGAAAG
CTGGCAGGCATCCTGGTGGAGCTGGCCGGAATAACAGGCGATGCTGCACAGATCGTCATTGGCGCCGGGA
TTAACGTGGCTATGAGGCGCGTGGAGGAAAGCGTGGTCAATCAGGGCTGGATCACACTGCAGGAAGCAGG
GATTAACCTGGACAGGAATACTCTGGCCGCTACGCTGATCCGAGAGCTGCGGGCAGCCCTGGAACTGTTC
GAGCAGGAAGGCCTGGCTCCATATCTGCCACGGTGGGAGAAGCTGGATAACTTCATCAATAGACCCGTGA
AGCTGATCATTGGGGACAAAGAGATTTTCGGGATTAGCCGGGGGATTGATAAACAGGGAGCCCTGCTGCT
GGAACAGGACGGAGTTATCAAACCCTGGATGGGCGGAGAAATCAGTCTGCGGTCTGCCGAAAAGCTGCAG
GGCAAGCCCATCCCCAACCCCCTGCTGGGCCTGGACAGCACCAAAGATGAACTCTAAAAGCTTGGATCCA
ATCAACCTCTGGATTACAAAATTTGTGAAAGATTGACTGGTATTCTTAACTATGTTGCTCCTTTTACGCT
ATGTGGATACGCTGCTTTAATGCCTTTGTATCATGCTATTGCTTCCCGTATGGCTTTCATTTTCTCCTCC
TTGTATAAATCCTGGTTGCTGTCTCTTTATGAGGAGTTGTGGCCCGTTGTCAGGCAACGTGGCGTGGTGT
GCACTGTGTTTGCTGACGCAACCCCCACTGGTTGGGGCATTGCCACCACCTGTCAGCTCCTTTCCGGGAC
TTTCGCTTTCCCCCTCCCTATTGCCACGGCGGAACTCATCGCCGCCTGCCTTGCCCGCTGCTGGACAGGG
GCTCGGCTGTTGGGCACTGACAATTCCGTGGTGTTGTCGGGGAAATCATCGTCCTTTCCTTGGCTGCTCG
CCTGTGTTGCCACCTGGATTCTGCGCGGGACGTCCTTCTGCTACGTCCCTTCGGCCCTCAATCCAGCGGA
CCTTCCTTCCCGCGGCCTGCTGCCGGCTCTGCGGCCTCTTCCGCGTCTTCGAGATCTGCCTCGACTGTGC
CTTCTAGTTGCCAGCCATCTGTTGTTTGCCCCTCCCCCGTGCCTTCCTTGACCCTGGAAGGTGCCACTCC
CACTGTCCTTTCCTAATAAAATGAGGAAATTGCATCGCATTGTCTGAGTAGGTGTCATTCTATTCTGGGG
GGTGGGGTGGGGCAGGACAGCAAGGGGGAGGATTGGGAAGACAATAGCAGGCATGCTGGGGACTCGAGTT
AAGGGCGAATTCCCGATAAGGATCTTCCTAGAGCATGGCTACGTAGATAAGTAGCATGGCGGGTTAATCA
TTAACTACAAGGAACCCCTAGTGATGGAGTTGGCCACTCCCTCTCTGCGCGCTCGCTCGCTCACTGAGGC
CGGGCGACCAAAGGTCGCCCGACGCCCGGGCTTTGCCCGGGCGGCCTCAGTGAGCGAGCGAGCGCGCAGC
CTTAATTAACCTAATTCACTGGCCGTCGTTTTACAACGTCGTGACTGGGAAAACCCTGGCGTTACCCAAC
TTAATCGCCTTGCAGCACATCCCCCTTTCGCCAGCTGGCGTAATAGCGAAGAGGCCCGCACCGATCGCCC
TTCCCAACAGTTGCGCAGCCTGAATGGCGAATGGG
[124 nt withheld, positions 2906-3029]
C
[91 nt withheld, positions 3031-3121]
A
[49 nt withheld, positions 3123-3171]
CCTTTGACGTTGGAGTCCACGTTCTTT
[37 nt withheld, positions 3199-3235]
ACCCTATCTCGGTCTATTCTTTTGATTTATAAGGGATTTTGCCGATTTCGGCCTATTGGTTAAAAAATGA
GCTGATTTAACAAAAATTTAACGCGAATTTTAACAAAATATTAACGCTTACAATTTAGGTGGCACTTTTC
GGGGAAATGTGCGCGGAACCCCTATTTGTTTATTTTTCTAAATACATTCAAATATGTATCCGCTCATGAG
ACAATAACCCTGATAAATGCTTCAATAATATTGAAAAAGGAAGAGTATGAGTATTCAACATTTCCGTGTC
GCCCTTATTCCCTTTTTTGCGGCATTTTGCCTTCCTGTTTTTGCTCACCCAGAAACGCTGGTGAAAGTAA
AAGATGCTGAAGATCAGTTGGGTGCACGAGTGGGTTACATCGAACTGGATCTCAACAGCGGTAAGATCCT
TGAGAGTTTTCGCCCCGAAGAACGTTTTCCAATGATGAGCACTTTTAAAGTTCTGCTATGTGGCGCGGTA
TTATCCCGTATTGACGCCGGGCAAGAGCAACTCGGTCGCCGCATACACTATTCTCAGAATGACTTGGTTG
AGTACTCACCAGTCACAGAAAAGCATCTTACGGATGGCATGACAGTAAGAGAATTATGCAGTGCTGCCAT
AACCATGAGTGATAACACTGCGGCCAACTTACTTCTGACAACGATCGGAGGACCGAAGGAGCTAACCGCT
TTTTTGCACAACATGGGGGATCATGTAACTCGCCTTGATCGTTGGGAACCGGAGCTGAATGAAGCCATAC
CAAACGACGAGCGTGACACCACGATGCCTGTAGCAATGGCAACAACGTTGCGCAAACTATTAACTGGCGA
ACTACTTACTCTAGCTTCCCGGCAACAATTAATAGACTGGATGGAGGCGGATAAAGTTGCAGGACCACTT
CTGCGCTCGGCCCTTCCGGCTGGCTGGTTTATTGCTGATAAATCTGGAGCCGGTGAGCGTGGGTCTCGCG
GTATCATTGCAGCACTGGGGCCAGATGGTAAGCCCTCCCGTATCGTAGTTATCTACACGACGGGGAGTCA
GGCAACTATGGATGAACGAAATAGACAGATCGCTGAGATAGGTGCCTCACTGATTAAGCATTGGTAACTG
TCAGACCAAGTTTACTCATATATACTTTAGATTGATTTAAAACTTCATTTTTAATTTAAAAGGATCTAGG
TGAAGATCCTTTTTGATAATCTCATGACCAAAATCCCTTAACGTGAGTTTTCGTTCCACTGAGCGTCAGA
CCCCGTAGAAAAGATCAAAGGATCTTCTTGAGATCCTTTTTTTCTGCGCGTAATCTGCTGCTTGCAAACA
AAAAAACCACCGCTACCAGCGGTGGTTTGTTTGCCGGATCAAGAGCTACCAACTCTTTTTCCGAAGGTAA
CTGGCTTCAGCAGAGCGCAGATACCAAATACTGTTCTTCTAGTGTAGCCGTAGTTAGGCCACCACTTCAA
GAACTCTGTAGCACCGCCTACATACCTCGCTCTGCTAATCCTGTTACCAGTGGCTGCTGCCAGTGGCGAT
AAGTCGTGTCTTACCGGGTTGGACTCAAGACGATAGTTACCGGATAAGGCGCAGCGGTCGGGCTGAACGG
GGGGTTCGTGCACACAGCCCAGCTTGGAGCGAACGACCTACACCGAACTGAGATACCTACAGCGTGAGCT
ATGAGAAAGCGCCACGCTTCCCGAAGGGAGAAAGGCGGACAGGTATCCGGTAAGCGGCAGGGTCGGAACA
GGAGAGCGCACGAGGGAGCTTCCAGGGGGAAACGCCTGGTATCTTTATAGTCCTGTCGGGTTTCGCCACC
TCTGACTTGAGCGTCGATTTTTGTGATGCTCGTCAGGGGGGCGGAGCCTATGGAAAAACGCCAGCAACGC
GGCCTTTTTACGGTTCCTGGCCTTTTGCTGGCCTTTTGCTCACATGTTCTTTCCTGCGTTATCCCCTGAT
TCTGTGGATAACCGTATTACCGCCTTTGAGTGAGCTGATACCGCTCGCCGCAGCCGAACGACCGAGCGCA
GCGAGTCAGTGAGCGAGGAAGCGGAAGAGCGCCCAATACGCAAACCGCCTCTCCCCGCGCGTTGGCCGAT
TCATTAATGCAGCTGGCACGACAGGTTTCCCGACTGGAAAGCGGGCAGTGAGCGCAACGCAATTAATGTG
AGTTAGCTCACTCATTAGGCACCCCAGGCTTTACACTTTATGCTTCCGGCTCGTATGTTGTGTGGAATTG
TGAGCGGATAACAATTTCACACAGGAAACAGCTATGACCATGATTACGCCAGATTTAATTAAGGCCTTAA
TTAGGCTGCGCGCTCGCTCGCTCACTGAGGCCGCCCGGGCAAAGCCCGGGCGTCGGGCGACCTTTGGTCG
CCCGGCCTCAGTGAGCGAGCGAGCGCGCAGAGAGGGAGTGGCCAACTCCATCACTAGGGGTTCCTTGTAG
TTAATGATTAACCCGCCATGCTACTTATCTACGTAGCCATGCTCTAGGAAGATCGGAATTCGCCCTTAAG
CTAGCAGGTTAATTTTTAAAAAGCAGTCAAAAGTCCAAGTGGCCCTTGGCAGCATTTACTCTCTCTGTTT
GCTCTGGTTAATAATCTCAGGAGCACAAACATTCCAGATCCAGGTTAATTTTTAAAAAGCAGTCAAAAGT
CCAAGTGGCCCTTGGCAGCATTTACTCTCTCTGTTTGCTCTGGTTAATAATCTCAGGAGCACAAACATTC
CAGATCCGGCGCGCCAGGGCTGGAAGCTACCTTTGACATCATTTCCTCTGCGAA
